Addgene plasmid #108203: pBsaG4SPdX
Purpose: G4S-PdX
Depositing lab: Teruyuki Nagamune. Depositing organization: The University of Tokyo. Publication: A Stable Artificial Multienzymatic Complex Using a Heterotrimeric Protein From Metallosphaera sedula. Iwata F, Hirakawa H, Nagamune T. Biotechnol J. 2018 Nov;13(11):e1700662. doi: 10.1002/biot.201700662. Epub 2018 Apr 30. PubMed 29663675.
Backbone
  Vector backbone: pHSG398
  Backbone manufacturer: TaKaRa
  Backbone size w/o insert (bp): 2230
  Total vector size (bp): 2573
  Vector type: Bacterial Expression
Growth in bacteria
  Bacterial resistance: Chloramphenicol, 25 μg/mL
  Growth temperature: 37°C
  Growth strain: DH5alpha
  Copy number: High Copy
Gene/Insert
  Gene/Insert name: Putidaredoxin (alt name: (Gly)4Ser-PdX)
  Species: Synthetic; Pseudomonas putida
  Insert size (bp): 390
  Mutation: changed Cysteine 73 to Serine and Cysteine 85 to Serine
  Promoter: lac promoter
  Cloning method: Unknown
  Sequencing primers: 5′ M13 Reverse; 3′ M13 (-40)
Terms and licenses: Academic/Nonprofit Terms; Industry Terms: Not Available to Industry
How to cite: pBsaG4SPdX was a gift from Teruyuki Nagamune (Addgene plasmid # 108203 ; http://n2t.net/addgene:108203 ; RRID:Addgene_108203)
