[The description below was written by a language model from this plasmid's Addgene catalogue record and pLannotate feature annotations shown in this document.]
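Description:
pBsaG4SPdX is a small (about 2.6 kb) bacterial plasmid built on the TaKaRa cloning vector pHSG398, a pUC-style backbone that carries chloramphenicol rather than ampicillin resistance. It replicates in E. coli at high copy from a ColE1/pMB1-type origin and is selected through the cat gene, which encodes chloramphenicol acetyltransferase and is driven by its own promoter. The annotated sequence also shows the usual remnants of the lac region of this vector family: a CAP binding site, the lac promoter and operator, a short lacI fragment, part of the pUC18/19 multiple cloning site and a truncated lacZα segment downstream of the insert.

The payload is a roughly 390 bp synthetic cassette encoding putidaredoxin (PdX, the camB product of Pseudomonas putida) preceded by a flexible (Gly)4Ser linker. Putidaredoxin is the iron-sulfur protein that shuttles electrons from putidaredoxin reductase to cytochrome P450cam during camphor oxidation. The version here carries Cys73Ser and Cys85Ser substitutions. The coding sequence sits downstream of the lac promoter and operator, in the position of the cloning site and flanked by the M13 sequencing primer sites, so transcription would be subject to lac repressor control in suitable hosts.

The record gives the purpose only as "G4S-PdX" and does not state the cloning method. The linker-plus-domain design, the name and the associated work on an artificial multienzyme complex assembled on a heterotrimeric Metallosphaera sedula protein suggest that the plasmid serves mainly as a source module for building linker-joined PdX fusion proteins. That role is an inference rather than something the record states.
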