Features (pLannotate 1.2.2; 10 found; start..end, strand, type, name):
      1..31      +  promoter       lac promoter: promoter for the E. coli lac operon
     39..55      +  protein_bind   lac operator: The lac repressor binds to the lac operator to inhibit transcription in E. coli. This inhibition can be relieved by adding lactose or isopropyl-β-D-thiogalactopyranoside (IPTG). lac repressor encoded by lacI
    116..436     +  CDS            camB: PUTX_PSEPU - Experimental evidence at protein level: Swiss-Prot protein existence level 1. The oxidation of camphor by cytochrome P450-CAM requires the participation of a flavoprotein, putidaredoxin reductase, and an iron- sulfur protein, putidaredoxin, to mediate the transfer of electrons from NADH to P450 for oxygen activation. From Pseudomonas putida (Arthrobacter siderocapsulatus).
    457..491     +  misc_feature   MCS (fragment): pUC18/19 multiple cloning site
    494..648     +  CDS            lacZα (fragment): LacZα fragment of β-galactosidase; lacZ fragment
    837..1425    -  rep_origin     ori: high-copy-number ColE1/pMB1/pBR322/pUC origin of replication
   1568..1670    +  promoter       cat promoter: promoter of the E. coli cat gene encoding chloramphenicol acetyltransferase
   1671..2327    +  CDS            cat: CAT_ECOLX - Experimental evidence at protein level: Swiss-Prot protein existence level 1. This enzyme is an effector of chloramphenicol resistance in bacteria. From Escherichia coli. This protein is used as a marker in many commonly used cloning vectors, such as pACYC184.
   2438..2526    +  CDS            lacI (fragment): lac repressor; lacI; The lac repressor binds to the lac operator to inhibit transcription in E. coli. This inhibition can be relieved by adding lactose or isopropyl-β-D-thiogalactopyranoside (IPTG).
   2539..2560    +  protein_bind   CAP binding site: CAP binding activates transcription in the presence of cAMP. E. coli catabolite activator protein
>Addgene plasmid #108203 | pBsaG4SPdX | addgene full sequence | sequence record 208511 | Addgene NGS Result
TTTACACTTTATGCTTCCGGCTCGTATGTTGTGTGGAATTGTGAGCGGATAACAATTTCACACAGGAAAC
AGCTATGACCATGATTACGAATTGGTCTCCGGCGGAGGTGGCTCTATGTCTAAAGTTGTTTACGTTTCTC
ACGACGGTACCCGTCGCGAACTGGACGTTGCGGACGGTGTTTCTCTGATGCAGGCGGCAGTTTCTAACGG
CATCTACGACATCGTTGGTGACTGCGGTGGTTCTGCGTCTTGCGCGACCTGCCACGTGTACGTGAACGAA
GCGTTCACCGACAAAGTTCCGGCTGCTAACGAACGTGAAATCGGTATGCTGGAATCTGTTACCGCGGAAC
TGAAACCGAACTCTCGTCTGTCTTGCCAGATCATCATGACCCCGGAGCTGGACGGTATCGTTGTTGACGT
TCCGGACCGTCAGTGGTGAGAATTCGATCCGAGACCGATCCTCTAGAGTCGACCTGCAGGCATGCAAGCT
TGGCACTGGCCGTCGTTTTACAACGTCGTGACTGGGAAAACCCTGGCGTTACCCAACTTAATCGCCTTGC
AGCACATCCCCCTTTCGCCAGCTGGTGTAATAGCGAAGAGGCCCGCACCGATCGCCCTTCCCAACAGTTG
CGCAGCCTGAATGGCGAATGAGCTTCTTCCGCTTCCTCGCTCACTGACTCGCTGCGCTCGGTCGTTCGGC
TGCGGCGAGCGGTATCAGCTCACTCAAAGGCGGTAATACGGTTATCCACAGAATCAGGGGATAACGCAGG
AAAGAACATGTGAGCAAAAGGCCAGCAAAAGGCCAGGAACCGTAAAAAGGCCGCGTTGCTGGCGTTTTTC
CATAGGCTCCGCCCCCCTGACGAGCATCACAAAAATCGACGCTCAAGTCAGAGGTGGCGAAACCCGACAG
GACTATAAAGATACCAGGCGTTTCCCCCTGGAAGCTCCCTCGTGCGCTCTCCTGTTCCGACCCTGCCGCT
TACCGGATACCTGTCCGCCTTTCTCCCTTCGGGAAGCGTGGCGCTTTCTCATAGCTCACGCTGTAGGTAT
CTCAGTTCGGTGTAGGTCGTTCGCTCCAAGCTGGGCTGTGTGCACGAACCCCCCGTTCAGCCCGACCGCT
GCGCCTTATCCGGTAACTATCGTCTTGAGTCCAACCCGGTAAGACACGACTTATCGCCACTGGCAGCAGC
CACTGGTAACAGGATTAGCAGAGCGAGGTATGTAGGCGGTGCTACAGAGTTCTTGAAGTGGTGGCCTAAC
TACGGCTACACTAGAAGAACAGTATTTGGTATCTGCGCTCTGCTGAAGCCAGTTACCTTCGGAAAAAGAG
TTGGTAGCTCTTGATCCGGCAAACAAACCACCGCTGGTAGCGGTGGTTTTTTTGTTTGCAAGCAGCAGAT
TACGCGCAGAAAAAAAGGATCTCAAGAAGATCCTTTGATCTTTTCTACGGGGTCTGACGCTCAGTGGAAC
TCCGTCGAACGGAAGATCACTTCGCAGAATAAATAAATCCTGGTGTCCCTGTTGATACCGGGAAGCCCTG
GGCCAACTTTTGGCGAAAATGAGACGTTGATCGGCACGTAAGAGGTTCCAACTTTCACCATAATGAAATA
AGATCACTACCGGGCGTATTTTTTGAGTTATCGAGATTTTCAGGAGCTAAGGAAGCTAAAATGGAGAAAA
AAATCACTGGATATACCACCGTTGATATATCCCAATGGCATCGTAAAGAACATTTTGAGGCATTTCAGTC
AGTTGCTCAATGTACCTATAACCAGACCGTTCAGCTGGATATTACGGCCTTTTTAAAGACCGTAAAGAAA
AATAAGCACAAGTTTTATCCGGCCTTTATTCACATTCTTGCCCGCCTGATGAATGCTCATCCGGAATTTC
GTATGGCAATGAAAGACGGTGAGCTGGTGATATGGGATAGTGTTCACCCTTGTTACACCGTTTTCCATGA
GCAAACTGAAACGTTTTCATCGCTCTGGAGTGAATACCACGACGATTTCCGGCAGTTTCTACACATATAT
TCGCAAGATGTGGCGTGTTACGGTGAAAACCTGGCCTATTTCCCTAAAGGGTTTATTGAGAATATGTTTT
TCGTCTCAGCCAATCCCTGGGTGAGTTTCACCAGTTTTGATTTAAACGTGGCCAATATGGACAACTTCTT
CGCCCCCGTTTTCACCATGGGCAAATATTATACGCAAGGCGACAAGGTGCTGATGCCGCTGGCGATTCAG
GTTCATCATGCCGTTTGTGATGGCTTCCATGTCGGCAGAATGCTTAATGAATTACAACAGTACTGCGATG
AGTGGCAGGGCGGGGCGTAATTTTTTTAAGGCAGTTATTGGTGCCCTTAAACGCCTGGTTGCTACGCCTG
AATAAGTGATAATAAGCGGATGAATGGCAGAAATTCAGCTTGGCCCAGTGCCAAGCTCCAATACGCAAAC
CGCCTCTCCCCGCGCGTTGGCCGATTCATTAATGCAGCTGGCACGACAGGTTTCCCGACTGGAAAGCGGG
CAGTGAGCGCAACGCAATTAATGTGAGTTAGCTCACTCATTAGGCACCCCAGGC
